Addgene plasmid #128046: pGL3basic luciferase and renilla_polyA
Purpose: (Empty Backbone) pGL3 basic luciferase reporter with co-expression of renilla luciferase
Depositing lab: Oskar Laur. Depositing organization: Emory University.
Backbone
  Vector backbone: pGL3basic
  Vector type: Mammalian Expression
Growth in bacteria
  Bacterial resistance: Ampicillin, 100 μg/mL
  Growth temperature: 37°C
  Growth strain: DH5alpha
  Copy number: High Copy
Gene/Insert
  Gene/Insert name: None
Terms and licenses: Academic/Nonprofit Terms; Industry Terms: Not Available to Industry
How to cite: pGL3basic luciferase and renilla_polyA was a gift from Oskar Laur (Addgene plasmid # 128046 ; http://n2t.net/addgene:128046 ; RRID:Addgene_128046)
