[The description below was written by a language model from this plasmid's Addgene catalogue record and pLannotate feature annotations shown in this document.]
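Description:
pGL3basic luciferase and renilla_polyA is an empty-backbone mammalian reporter vector derived from pGL3-Basic and modified to carry a second luciferase gene, so that both reporters sit on one plasmid. It is propagated in E. coli as a high-copy plasmid through a ColE1/pUC-type origin and selected with ampicillin via the β-lactamase gene and its bla promoter. An f1 phage origin is also present, which allows single-stranded DNA production. The catalogue lists no insert, consistent with its role as a recipient vector.

The primary reporter is the enhanced luc+ firefly luciferase coding sequence, followed by an SV40 late-type polyadenylation signal. As in pGL3-Basic, no promoter or enhancer is annotated upstream of luc+. Just upstream of that position lie a synthetic poly(A) signal and the RNA polymerase II transcriptional pause site from the human α2 globin gene, which together suppress read-through transcription from the backbone and keep background low. A test promoter or regulatory fragment would therefore be cloned ahead of luc+ so that firefly activity reports its strength.

The added element is a Renilla reniformis luciferase (Rluc) coding sequence on the opposite strand, with a second SV40 poly(A) signal annotated just past its 3′ end. The feature table shows no promoter driving Rluc, and the record does not say how its expression is controlled, although the stated purpose is co-expression of Renilla luciferase. Such a reporter would typically serve as an internal normalisation control in dual-luciferase assays. The short large T antigen, TcR and lacZα fragments appear to be annotation remnants of backbone sequence rather than functional genes.
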