Features (pLannotate 1.2.2; 14 found; start..end, strand, type, name):
     88..1740    +  CDS            luciferase: firefly luciferase; luc+; enhanced luc+ version of the luciferase gene
   1781..1902    -  polyA_signal   SV40 poly(A) signal: SV40 polyadenylation signal
   1925..1993    -  CDS            large T antigen (fragment): large T antigen from SV40 (simian virus 40)
   2009..2141    +  CDS            TcR (fragment): tetracycline efflux protein; tet; confers resistance to tetracycline
   2321..2909    -  rep_origin     ori: high-copy-number ColE1/pMB1/pBR322/pUC origin of replication
   3080..3940    -  CDS            AmpR: β-lactamase; bla; confers resistance to ampicillin, carbenicillin, and related antibiotics
   3941..4045    -  promoter       AmpR promoter: bla
   4072..4500    +  rep_origin     f1 ori (sequence partly withheld): f1 bacteriophage origin of replication; arrow indicates direction of (+) strand synthesis
   4532..4599    -  CDS            lacZα (fragment): LacZα fragment of β-galactosidase; lacZ fragment
   4668..4736    +  CDS            large T antigen (fragment): large T antigen from SV40 (simian virus 40)
   4759..4880    +  polyA_signal   SV40 poly(A) signal: SV40 polyadenylation signal
   4896..5831    -  CDS            Rluc: luciferase from the anthozoan coelenterate Renilla reniformis (sea pansy)
   5876..5924    +  polyA_signal   poly(A) signal: synthetic polyadenylation signal
   5938..6029    +  misc_feature   pause site: RNA polymerase II transcriptional pause signal from the human α2 globin gene
>Addgene plasmid #128046 | pGL3basic luciferase and renilla_polyA | addgene full sequence | sequence record 254873 | Addgene NGS Result
GGTACCGAGCTCTTACGCGTGCTAGCCCGGGCTCGAGATCTGCGATCTAAGTAAGCTTGGCATTCCGGTA
CTGTTGGTAAAGCCACCATGGAAGACGCCAAAAACATAAAGAAAGGCCCGGCGCCATTCTATCCGCTGGA
AGATGGAACCGCTGGAGAGCAACTGCATAAGGCTATGAAGAGATACGCCCTGGTTCCTGGAACAATTGCT
TTTACAGATGCACATATCGAGGTGGACATCACTTACGCTGAGTACTTCGAAATGTCCGTTCGGTTGGCAG
AAGCTATGAAACGATATGGGCTGAATACAAATCACAGAATCGTCGTATGCAGTGAAAACTCTCTTCAATT
CTTTATGCCGGTGTTGGGCGCGTTATTTATCGGAGTTGCAGTTGCGCCCGCGAACGACATTTATAATGAA
CGTGAATTGCTCAACAGTATGGGCATTTCGCAGCCTACCGTGGTGTTCGTTTCCAAAAAGGGGTTGCAAA
AAATTTTGAACGTGCAAAAAAAGCTCCCAATCATCCAAAAAATTATTATCATGGATTCTAAAACGGATTA
CCAGGGATTTCAGTCGATGTACACGTTCGTCACATCTCATCTACCTCCCGGTTTTAATGAATACGATTTT
GTGCCAGAGTCCTTCGATAGGGACAAGACAATTGCACTGATCATGAACTCCTCTGGATCTACTGGTCTGC
CTAAAGGTGTCGCTCTGCCTCATAGAACTGCCTGCGTGAGATTCTCGCATGCCAGAGATCCTATTTTTGG
CAATCAAATCATTCCGGATACTGCGATTTTAAGTGTTGTTCCATTCCATCACGGTTTTGGAATGTTTACT
ACACTCGGATATTTGATATGTGGATTTCGAGTCGTCTTAATGTATAGATTTGAAGAAGAGCTGTTTCTGA
GGAGCCTTCAGGATTACAAGATTCAAAGTGCGCTGCTGGTGCCAACCCTATTCTCCTTCTTCGCCAAAAG
CACTCTGATTGACAAATACGATTTATCTAATTTACACGAAATTGCTTCTGGTGGCGCTCCCCTCTCTAAG
GAAGTCGGGGAAGCGGTTGCCAAGAGGTTCCATCTGCCAGGTATCAGGCAAGGATATGGGCTCACTGAGA
CTACATCAGCTATTCTGATTACACCCGAGGGGGATGATAAACCGGGCGCGGTCGGTAAAGTTGTTCCATT
TTTTGAAGCGAAGGTTGTGGATCTGGATACCGGGAAAACGCTGGGCGTTAATCAAAGAGGCGAACTGTGT
GTGAGAGGTCCTATGATTATGTCCGGTTATGTAAACAATCCGGAAGCGACCAACGCCTTGATTGACAAGG
ATGGATGGCTACATTCTGGAGACATAGCTTACTGGGACGAAGACGAACACTTCTTCATCGTTGACCGCCT
GAAGTCTCTGATTAAGTACAAAGGCTATCAGGTGGCTCCCGCTGAATTGGAATCCATCTTGCTCCAACAC
CCCAACATCTTCGACGCAGGTGTCGCAGGTCTTCCCGACGATGACGCCGGTGAACTTCCCGCCGCCGTTG
TTGTTTTGGAGCACGGAAAGACGATGACGGAAAAAGAGATCGTGGATTACGTCGCCAGTCAAGTAACAAC
CGCGAAAAAGTTGCGCGGAGGAGTTGTGTTTGTGGACGAAGTACCGAAAGGTCTTACCGGAAAACTCGAC
GCAAGAAAAATCAGAGAGATCCTCATAAAGGCCAAGAAGGGCGGAAAGATCGCCGTGTAATTCTAGAGTC
GGGGCGGCCGGCCGCTTCGAGCAGACATGATAAGATACATTGATGAGTTTGGACAAACCACAACTAGAAT
GCAGTGAAAAAAATGCTTTATTTGTGAAATTTGTGATGCTATTGCTTTATTTGTAACCATTATAAGCTGC
AATAAACAAGTTAACAACAACAATTGCATTCATTTTATGTTTCAGGTTCAGGGGGAGGTGTGGGAGGTTT
TTTAAAGCAAGTAAAACCTCTACAAATGTGGTAAAATCGATAAGGATCCGTCGACCGATGCCCTTGAGAG
CCTTCAACCCAGTCAGCTCCTTCCGGTGGGCGCGGGGCATGACTATCGTCGCCGCACTTATGACTGTCTT
CTTTATCATGCAACTCGTAGGACAGGTGCCGGCAGCGCTCTTCCGCTTCCTCGCTCACTGACTCGCTGCG
CTCGGTCGTTCGGCTGCGGCGAGCGGTATCAGCTCACTCAAAGGCGGTAATACGGTTATCCACAGAATCA
GGGGATAACGCAGGAAAGAACATGTGAGCAAAAGGCCAGCAAAAGGCCAGGAACCGTAAAAAGGCCGCGT
TGCTGGCGTTTTTCCATAGGCTCCGCCCCCCTGACGAGCATCACAAAAATCGACGCTCAAGTCAGAGGTG
GCGAAACCCGACAGGACTATAAAGATACCAGGCGTTTCCCCCTGGAAGCTCCCTCGTGCGCTCTCCTGTT
CCGACCCTGCCGCTTACCGGATACCTGTCCGCCTTTCTCCCTTCGGGAAGCGTGGCGCTTTCTCATAGCT
CACGCTGTAGGTATCTCAGTTCGGTGTAGGTCGTTCGCTCCAAGCTGGGCTGTGTGCACGAACCCCCCGT
TCAGCCCGACCGCTGCGCCTTATCCGGTAACTATCGTCTTGAGTCCAACCCGGTAAGACACGACTTATCG
CCACTGGCAGCAGCCACTGGTAACAGGATTAGCAGAGCGAGGTATGTAGGCGGTGCTACAGAGTTCTTGA
AGTGGTGGCCTAACTACGGCTACACTAGAAGAACAGTATTTGGTATCTGCGCTCTGCTGAAGCCAGTTAC
CTTCGGAAAAAGAGTTGGTAGCTCTTGATCCGGCAAACAAACCACCGCTGGTAGCGGTGGTTTTTTTGTT
TGCAAGCAGCAGATTACGCGCAGAAAAAAAGGATCTCAAGAAGATCCTTTGATCTTTTCTACGGGGTCTG
ACGCTCAGTGGAACGAAAACTCACGTTAAGGGATTTTGGTCATGAGATTATCAAAAAGGATCTTCACCTA
GATCCTTTTAAATTAAAAATGAAGTTTTAAATCAATCTAAAGTATATATGAGTAAACTTGGTCTGACAGT
TACCAATGCTTAATCAGTGAGGCACCTATCTCAGCGATCTGTCTATTTCGTTCATCCATAGTTGCCTGAC
TCCCCGTCGTGTAGATAACTACGATACGGGAGGGCTTACCATCTGGCCCCAGTGCTGCAATGATACCGCG
AGACCCACGCTCACCGGCTCCAGATTTATCAGCAATAAACCAGCCAGCCGGAAGGGCCGAGCGCAGAAGT
GGTCCTGCAACTTTATCCGCCTCCATCCAGTCTATTAATTGTTGCCGGGAAGCTAGAGTAAGTAGTTCGC
CAGTTAATAGTTTGCGCAACGTTGTTGCCATTGCTACAGGCATCGTGGTGTCACGCTCGTCGTTTGGTAT
GGCTTCATTCAGCTCCGGTTCCCAACGATCAAGGCGAGTTACATGATCCCCCATGTTGTGCAAAAAAGCG
GTTAGCTCCTTCGGTCCTCCGATCGTTGTCAGAAGTAAGTTGGCCGCAGTGTTATCACTCATGGTTATGG
CAGCACTGCATAATTCTCTTACTGTCATGCCATCCGTAAGATGCTTTTCTGTGACTGGTGAGTACTCAAC
CAAGTCATTCTGAGAATAGTGTATGCGGCGACCGAGTTGCTCTTGCCCGGCGTCAATACGGGATAATACC
GCGCCACATAGCAGAACTTTAAAAGTGCTCATCATTGGAAAACGTTCTTCGGGGCGAAAACTCTCAAGGA
TCTTACCGCTGTTGAGATCCAGTTCGATGTAACCCACTCGTGCACCCAACTGATCTTCAGCATCTTTTAC
TTTCACCAGCGTTTCTGGGTGAGCAAAAACAGGAAGGCAAAATGCCGCAAAAAAGGGAATAAGGGCGACA
CGGAAATGTTGAATACTCATACTCTTCCTTTTTCAATATTATTGAAGCATTTATCAGGGTTATTGTCTCA
TGAGCGGATACATATTTGAATGTATTTAGAAAAATAAACAAATAGGGGTTCCGCGCACATTTCCCCGAAA
AGTGCCACCTG
[124 nt withheld, positions 4072-4195]
C
[91 nt withheld, positions 4197-4287]
A
[49 nt withheld, positions 4289-4337]
CCTTTGACGTTGGAGTCCACGTTCTTT
[37 nt withheld, positions 4365-4401]
ACCCTATCTCGGTCTATTCTTTTGATTTATAAGGGATTTTGCCGATTTCGGCCTATTGGTTAAAAAATGA
GCTGATTTAACAAAAATTTAACGCGAATTTTAACAAAATATTAACGCTTACAATTTGCCATTCGCCATTC
AGGCTGCGCAACTGTTGGGAAGGGCGATCGGTGCGGGCCTCTTCGCTATTACGCCAGCCCAAGCTACCAT
GATAAGTAAGTAATATTAAGGTACGGGAGGTACTTGGAGCGGCCGCTTATCGATTTTACCACATTTGTAG
AGGTTTTACTTGCTTTAAAAAACCTCCCACACCTCCCCCTGAACCTGAAACATAAAATGAATGCAATTGT
TGTTGTTAACTTGTTTATTGCAGCTTATAATGGTTACAAATAAAGCAATAGCATCACAAATTTCACAAAT
AAAGCATTTTTTTCACTGCATTCTAGTTGTGGTTTGTCCAAACTCATCAATGTATCTTATCATGTCTGCT
CGAATTATTGTTCATTTTTGAGAACTCGCTCAACGAACGATTTGATATATTTTCCCATTTCATCAGGTGC
ATCTTCTTGCGAAAAATGAAGACCTTTTACTTTGACAAATTCAGTATTAGGAAACTTCTTGGCACCTTCA
ACAATAGCATTGGAAAAGAATCCTGGGTCCGATTCAATAAACATTTTTGGTAAATCATCACTTGCACGTA
GATAAGCATTATAATTCCTAACAATTTGTACAACGTCAGGTTTACCACCTTTTACTAACGGGATTTCACG
AGGCCATGATAATGTTGGACGACGAACTTCACCTTTCTCTTTGAATGGTTCAAGATATGCTGCAAATTCT
TCTGGTTCTAACTTTCTCATGATTTTTGATGGCAACATGGTTTCCACGAAGAAGTTATTCTCCAAAACCA
TTTTTTCTCCTTCTTCAGATTTGATCAACGCAATATCTTCTTCAATATCAGGCCATTCATCCCATGATTC
AATCACATCTACTACACTTTCAGCGTGAACTATTGCTTTGATCTTATCTTGATGCTCATAGCTATAATGA
AATGCCAAACAAGCACCCCAATCATGGCCGACAAAAATGATCTTCTTTGGTAAATTAAGAAGTTCAAACC
ATGCAGTAAGATATTTGTAATGATCAAGTAACCTATAAGAACCATTACCAGATTTGCCTGATTTGCCCAT
ACCAATAAGGTCTGGTATAATACACCGCGCTACTGGCTCAATATGTGGCACAACATGTCGCCATAAATAA
GAAGAGGCCGCGTTACCATGTAAAAAAATAACAGCATTTTCTGCATGTTTTTCTGAATCATAATAATTAA
TAAATGAATCAAGAACATTCATTTGTTTACATCTGGCCCACCACTGCGGACCAGTTATCATCCGTTTCCT
TTGTTCTGGATCATAAACTTTCGAAGTCATGGTGGCATGCTCGTGGCGTTTAAACAGACGCAGCGTGCGG
CCGCAATAAAATATCTTTATTTTCATTACATCTGTGTGTTGGTTTTTTGTGTGAATCGATAGTACTAACA
TACGCTCTCCATCAAAACAAAACGAAACAAAACAAACTAGCAAAATAGGCTGTCCCCAGTGCAAGTGCAG
GTGCCAGAACATTTCTCTATCGATA
